Addgene plasmid #184712: pCSIIbsr-GCaMP6s
Purpose: Calcium biosensor
Depositing lab: Michiyuki Matsuda. Depositing organization: Kyoto University, Graduate School of Biostudies. Publication: Calcium transients trigger switch-like discharge of prostaglandin E(2) in an extracellular signal-regulated kinase-dependent manner. Watabe T, Yamahira S, Takakura K, Thumkeo D, Narumiya S, Matsuda M, Terai K. eLife. 2024 Jan 26;12:RP86727. doi: 10.7554/eLife.86727. PubMed 38276879.
Backbone
  Vector backbone: pCSIIbsr
  Backbone size w/o insert (bp): 10000
  Total vector size (bp): 11500
  Vector type: Mammalian Expression, Lentiviral
  Selectable markers: Puromycin
Growth in bacteria
  Bacterial resistance: Ampicillin, 100 μg/mL
  Growth temperature: 37°C
  Growth strain: NEB Stable
  Copy number: Unknown
Gene/Insert
  Gene/Insert name: GCaMP6s
  Species: Synthetic
  Insert size (bp): 1400
Terms and licenses: Academic/Nonprofit Terms; Industry Terms: Not Available to Industry
How to cite: pCSIIbsr-GCaMP6s was a gift from Michiyuki Matsuda (Addgene plasmid # 184712 ; http://n2t.net/addgene:184712 ; RRID:Addgene_184712)
