[The description below was written by a language model from this plasmid's Addgene catalogue record and pLannotate feature annotations shown in this document.]
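Description:
pCSIIbsr-GCaMP6s is an HIV-1-based lentiviral transfer plasmid of about 11.5 kb, built on the pCSIIbsr backbone, for stable expression of the genetically encoded calcium indicator GCaMP6s in mammalian cells. It is propagated in E. coli through a high-copy ColE1/pUC-type origin with ampicillin resistance (AmpR). The backbone also carries an f1 origin and an SV40/EM7-driven BleoR (Zeocin) cassette that lies outside the viral genome.

The packaged region begins with a CMV enhancer/promoter fused to a truncated 5' LTR, which drives genomic RNA synthesis in packaging cells. This is followed by the Ψ packaging signal with a gag fragment, the RRE for Rev-dependent nuclear export, and the cPPT/CTS, which aids nuclear import of the viral DNA. Internally, a human EF-1α promoter drives a bicistronic transcript: the GCaMP6s coding sequence, then an EMCV IRES (IRES2), then blasticidin S deaminase (BSD), so that cells selected for drug resistance also express the sensor. A WPRE downstream enhances transcript stability and expression, and the cassette ends in a truncated 3' LTR followed by a bGH polyadenylation signal.

The catalogue entry lists puromycin as the mammalian selectable marker, but the sequenced feature table shows no puromycin resistance gene. It shows BSD instead, which agrees with the "bsr" in the backbone name and indicates blasticidin selection. The stated purpose is use as a calcium biosensor: GCaMP6s fluorescence rises on calcium binding, allowing live imaging of intracellular calcium transients in transduced cell populations.
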