Features (pLannotate 1.2.2; 31 found; start..end, strand, type, name):
    585..983     +  CDS            BSD: blasticidin S deaminase; Aspergillus terreus BSD; confers resistance to blasticidin
   1027..1615    +  misc_feature   WPRE: woodchuck hepatitis virus posttranscriptional regulatory element
   1540..2127    +  CDS            nef: NEF_HV112 - Experimental evidence at protein level: Swiss-Prot protein existence level 1. Extracellular Nef protein targets CD4(+) T-lymphocytes for apoptosis by interacting with CXCR4 surface receptors. From Human immunodeficiency virus type 1 group M subtype B (isolate PCV12) (HIV-1).
   2134..2314    +  LTR            5' LTR (truncated): truncated 5' long terminal repeat (LTR) from HIV-1
   2346..2570    +  polyA_signal   bGH poly(A) signal: bovine growth hormone polyadenylation signal
   2574..2595    +  promoter       SV40 promoter (fragment): SV40 enhancer and early promoter
   2616..3044    +  rep_origin     f1 ori (sequence partly withheld): f1 bacteriophage origin of replication; arrow indicates direction of (+) strand synthesis
   3058..3387    +  promoter       SV40 promoter: SV40 enhancer and early promoter
   3435..3482    +  promoter       EM7 promoter: synthetic bacterial promoter&nbsp
   3501..3875    +  CDS            BleoR: antibiotic-binding protein; Sh ble from Streptoalloteichus hindustanus; confers resistance to bleomycin, phleomycin, and Zeocin™
   3885..4010    +  CDS            ble (fragment): BLE_KLEPN - Experimental evidence at protein level: Swiss-Prot protein existence level 1. Binding protein with a strong affinity to the bleomycin family of antibiotics. Binds to CL990; an antimitotic-antibiotic compound. From Klebsiella pneumoniae.
   4005..4126    +  polyA_signal   SV40 poly(A) signal: SV40 polyadenylation signal
   4197..4219    -  protein_bind   lac operator (fragment): The lac repressor binds to the lac operator to inhibit transcription in E. coli. This inhibition can be relieved by adding lactose or isopropyl-β-D-thiogalactopyranoside (IPTG). lac repressor encoded by lacI
   4223..4253    -  promoter       lac promoter: promoter for the E. coli lac operon
   4268..4289    -  protein_bind   CAP binding site: CAP binding activates transcription in the presence of cAMP. E. coli catabolite activator protein
   4302..4394    -  CDS            lacI (fragment): lac repressor; lacI; The lac repressor binds to the lac operator to inhibit transcription in E. coli. This inhibition can be relieved by adding lactose or isopropyl-β-D-thiogalactopyranoside (IPTG).
   4577..5165    -  rep_origin     ori: high-copy-number ColE1/pMB1/pBR322/pUC origin of replication
   5336..6196    -  CDS            AmpR: β-lactamase; bla; confers resistance to ampicillin, carbenicillin, and related antibiotics
   6197..6301    -  promoter       AmpR promoter: bla
   6360..6412    -  misc_feature   bom (fragment): basis of mobility region from pBR322
   6567..6946    +  enhancer       CMV enhancer: human cytomegalovirus immediate early enhancer
   6947..7146    +  promoter       CMV promoter: human cytomegalovirus (CMV) immediate early promoter
   7164..7344    +  LTR            5' LTR (truncated): truncated 5' long terminal repeat (LTR) from HIV-1
   7391..7516    +  misc_feature   HIV-1 Ψ: packaging signal of human immunodeficiency virus type 1
   7500..7838    +  CDS            HIV-1 gag (fragment): gag protein from human immunodeficiency virus 1; gag
   8008..8241    +  misc_feature   RRE: The Rev response element (RRE) of HIV-1 allows for Rev-dependent mRNA export from the nucleus to the cytoplasm.
   8618..8718    +  CDS            Rev (fragment): human immunodeficiency virus 1 (HIV-1) Rev protein; rev; enhances nuclear export of unspliced and incompletely spliced viral mRNAs
   8744..8861    +  misc_feature   cPPT/CTS: central polypurine tract and central termination sequence of HIV-1
   8917..10079   +  promoter       EF-1α promoter: strong constitutive promoter for human elongation factor EF-1α
  10138..11490   +  CDS            GCaMP6s: improved fluorescent protein-based calcium sensor (Chen et al., 2013)
  11500..584     +  misc_feature   IRES2 (across the origin): internal ribosome entry site (IRES) of the encephalomyocarditis virus (EMCV)
>Addgene plasmid #184712 | pCSIIbsr-GCaMP6s | addgene full sequence | sequence record 362123 | Addgene NGS Result
CTCTCCCTCCCCCCCCCCTAACGTTACTGGCCGAAGCCGCTTGGAATAAGGCCGGTGTGCGTTTGTCTAT
ATGTTATTTTCCACCATATTGCCGTCTTTTGGCAATGTGAGGGCCCGGAAACCTGGCCCTGTCTTCTTGA
CGAGCATTCCTAGGGGTCTTTCCCCTCTCGCCAAAGGAATGCAAGGTCTGTTGAATGTCGTGAAGGAAGC
AGTTCCTCTGGAAGCTTCTTGAAGACAAACAACGTCTGTAGCGACCCTTTGCAGGCAGCGGAACCCCCCA
CCTGGCGACAGGTGCCTCTGCGGCCAAAAGCCACGTGTATAAGATACACCTGCAAAGGCGGCACAACCCC
AGTGCCACGTTGTGAGTTGGATAGTTGTGGAAAGAGTCAAATGGCTCTCCTCAAGCGTATTCAACAAGGG
GCTGAAGGATGCCCAGAAGGTACCCCATTGTATGGGATCTGATCTGGGGCCTCGGTACACATGCTTTACA
TGTGTTTAGTCGAGGTTAAAAAAACGTCTAGGCCCCCCGAACCACGGGGACGTGGTTTTCCTTTGAAAAA
CACGATGATAATATGGCCACAACCATGGCCAAGCCTTTGTCTCAAGAAGAATCCACCCTCATTGAAAGAG
CAACGGCTACAATCAACAGCATCCCCATCTCTGAAGACTACAGCGTCGCCAGCGCAGCTCTCTCTAGCGA
CGGCCGCATCTTCACTGGTGTCAATGTATATCATTTTACTGGGGGACCTTGTGCAGAACTCGTGGTGCTG
GGCACTGCTGCTGCTGCGGCAGCTGGCAACCTGACTTGTATCGTCGCGATCGGAAATGAGAACAGGGGCA
TCTTGAGCCCCTGCGGACGGTGCCGACAGGTGCTTCTCGATCTGCATCCTGGGATCAAAGCCATAGTGAA
GGACAGTGATGGACAGCCGACGGCAGTTGGGATTCGTGAATTGCTGCCCTCTGGTTATGTGTGGGAGGGC
TAAGTCGAGCCTCTAGAGTTAACATCGAGGGATCAAGCTTATCGATAATCAACCTCTGGATTACAAAATT
TGTGAAAGATTGACTGGTATTCTTAACTATGTTGCTCCTTTTACGCTATGTGGATACGCTGCTTTAATGC
CTTTGTATCATGCTATTGCTTCCCGTATGGCTTTCATTTTCTCCTCCTTGTATAAATCCTGGTTGCTGTC
TCTTTATGAGGAGTTGTGGCCCGTTGTCAGGCAACGTGGCGTGGTGTGCACTGTGTTTGCTGACGCAACC
CCCACTGGTTGGGGCATTGCCACCACCTGTCAGCTCCTTTCCGGGACTTTCGCTTTCCCCCTCCCTATTG
CCACGGCGGAACTCATCGCCGCCTGCCTTGCCCGCTGCTGGACAGGGGCTCGGCTGTTGGGCACTGACAA
TTCCGTGGTGTTGTCGGGGAAGCTGACGTCCTTTCCATGGCTGCTCGCCTGTGTTGCCACCTGGATTCTG
CGCGGGACGTCCTTCTGCTACGTCCCTTCGGCCCTCAATCCAGCGGACCTTCCTTCCCGCGGCCTGCTGC
CGGCTCTGCGGCCTCTTCCGCGTCTTCGCCTTCGCCCTCAGACGAGTCGGATCTCCCTTTGGGCCGCCTC
CCCGCATCGATACCGTCGAGACCTAGAAAAACATGGAGCAATCACAAGTAGCAATACAGCAGCTACCAAT
GCTGATTGTGCCTGGCTAGAAGCACAAGAGGAGGAGGAGGTGGGTTTTCCAGTCACACCTCAGGTACCTT
TAAGACCAATGACTTACAAGGCAGCTGTAGATCTTAGCCACTTTTTAAAAGAAAAGGGGGGACTGGAAGG
GCTAATTCACTCCCAACGAAGACAAGATATCCTTGATCTGTGGATCTACCACACACAAGGCTACTTCCCT
GATTGGCAGAACTACACACCAGGGCCAGGGATCAGATATCCACTGACCTTTGGATGGTGCTACAAGCTAG
TACCAGTTGAGCAAGAGAAGGTAGAAGAAGCCAATGAAGGAGAGAACACCCGCTTGTTACACCCTGTGAG
CCTGCATGGGATGGATGACCCGGAGAGAGAAGTATTAGAGTGGAGGTTTGACAGCCGCCTAGCATTTCAT
CACATGGCCCGAGAGCTGCATCCGGACTGTACTGGGTCTCTCTGGTTAGACCAGATCTGAGCCTGGGAGC
TCTCTGGCTAACTAGGGAACCCACTGCTTAAGCCTCAATAAAGCTTGCCTTGAGTGCTTCAAGTAGTGTG
TGCCCGTCTGTTGTGTGACTCTGGTAACTAGAGATCCCTCAGACCCTTTTAGTCAGTGTGGAAAATCTCT
AGCAGGGCCCGTTTAAACCCGCTGATCAGCCTCGACTGTGCCTTCTAGTTGCCAGCCATCTGTTGTTTGC
CCCTCCCCCGTGCCTTCCTTGACCCTGGAAGGTGCCACTCCCACTGTCCTTTCCTAATAAAATGAGGAAA
TTGCATCGCATTGTCTGAGTAGGTGTCATTCTATTCTGGGGGGTGGGGTGGGGCAGGACAGCAAGGGGGA
GGATTGGGAAGACAATAGCAGGCATGCTGGGGATGCGGTGGGCTCTATGGCTTCTGAGGCGGAAAGAACC
AGCTGGGGCTCTAGGGGGTATCCCC
[124 nt withheld, positions 2616-2739]
C
[91 nt withheld, positions 2741-2831]
A
[49 nt withheld, positions 2833-2881]
CCTTTGACGTTGGAGTCCACGTTCTTT
[37 nt withheld, positions 2909-2945]
ACCCTATCTCGGTCTATTCTTTTGATTTATAAGGGATTTTGCCGATTTCGGCCTATTGGTTAAAAAATGA
GCTGATTTAACAAAAATTTAACGCGAATTAATTCTGTGGAATGTGTGTCAGTTAGGGTGTGGAAAGTCCC
CAGGCTCCCCAGCAGGCAGAAGTATGCAAAGCATGCATCTCAATTAGTCAGCAACCAGGTGTGGAAAGTC
CCCAGGCTCCCCAGCAGGCAGAAGTATGCAAAGCATGCATCTCAATTAGTCAGCAACCATAGTCCCGCCC
CTAACTCCGCCCATCCCGCCCCTAACTCCGCCCAGTTCCGCCCATTCTCCGCCCCATGGCTGACTAATTT
TTTTTATTTATGCAGAGGCCGAGGCCGCCTCTGCCTCTGAGCTATTCCAGAAGTAGTGAGGAGGCTTTTT
TGGAGGCCTAGGCTTTTGCAAAAAGCTCCCGGGAGCTTGTATATCCATTTTCGGATCTGATCAGCACGTG
TTGACAATTAATCATCGGCATAGTATATCGGCATAGTATAATACGACAAGGTGAGGAACTAAACCATGGC
CAAGTTGACCAGTGCCGTTCCGGTGCTCACCGCGCGCGACGTCGCCGGAGCGGTCGAGTTCTGGACCGAC
CGGCTCGGGTTCTCCCGGGACTTCGTGGAGGACGACTTCGCCGGTGTGGTCCGGGACGACGTGACCCTGT
TCATCAGCGCGGTCCAGGACCAGGTGGTGCCGGACAACACCCTGGCCTGGGTGTGGGTGCGCGGCCTGGA
CGAGCTGTACGCCGAGTGGTCGGAGGTCGTGTCCACGAACTTCCGGGACGCCTCCGGGCCGGCCATGACC
GAGATCGGCGAGCAGCCGTGGGGGCGGGAGTTCGCCCTGCGCGACCCGGCCGGCAACTGCGTGCACTTCG
TGGCCGAGGAGCAGGACTGACACGTGCTACGAGATTTCGATTCCACCGCCGCCTTCTATGAAAGGTTGGG
CTTCGGAATCGTTTTCCGGGACGCCGGCTGGATGATCCTCCAGCGCGGGGATCTCATGCTGGAGTTCTTC
GCCCACCCCAACTTGTTTATTGCAGCTTATAATGGTTACAAATAAAGCAATAGCATCACAAATTTCACAA
ATAAAGCATTTTTTTCACTGCATTCTAGTTGTGGTTTGTCCAAACTCATCAATGTATCTTATCATGTCTG
TATACCGTCGACCTCTAGCTAGAGCTTGGCGTAATCATGGTCATAGCTGTTTCCTGTGTGAAATTGTTAT
CCGCTCACAATTCCACACAACATACGAGCCGGAAGCATAAAGTGTAAAGCCTGGGGTGCCTAATGAGTGA
GCTAACTCACATTAATTGCGTTGCGCTCACTGCCCGCTTTCCAGTCGGGAAACCTGTCGTGCCAGCTGCA
TTAATGAATCGGCCAACGCGCGGGGAGAGGCGGTTTGCGTATTGGGCGCTCTTCCGCTTCCTCGCTCACT
GACTCGCTGCGCTCGGTCGTTCGGCTGCGGCGAGCGGTATCAGCTCACTCAAAGGCGGTAATACGGTTAT
CCACAGAATCAGGGGATAACGCAGGAAAGAACATGTGAGCAAAAGGCCAGCAAAAGGCCAGGAACCGTAA
AAAGGCCGCGTTGCTGGCGTTTTTCCATAGGCTCCGCCCCCCTGACGAGCATCACAAAAATCGACGCTCA
AGTCAGAGGTGGCGAAACCCGACAGGACTATAAAGATACCAGGCGTTTCCCCCTGGAAGCTCCCTCGTGC
GCTCTCCTGTTCCGACCCTGCCGCTTACCGGATACCTGTCCGCCTTTCTCCCTTCGGGAAGCGTGGCGCT
TTCTCATAGCTCACGCTGTAGGTATCTCAGTTCGGTGTAGGTCGTTCGCTCCAAGCTGGGCTGTGTGCAC
GAACCCCCCGTTCAGCCCGACCGCTGCGCCTTATCCGGTAACTATCGTCTTGAGTCCAACCCGGTAAGAC
ACGACTTATCGCCACTGGCAGCAGCCACTGGTAACAGGATTAGCAGAGCGAGGTATGTAGGCGGTGCTAC
AGAGTTCTTGAAGTGGTGGCCTAACTACGGCTACACTAGAAGAACAGTATTTGGTATCTGCGCTCTGCTG
AAGCCAGTTACCTTCGGAAAAAGAGTTGGTAGCTCTTGATCCGGCAAACAAACCACCGCTGGTAGCGGTG
GTTTTTTTGTTTGCAAGCAGCAGATTACGCGCAGAAAAAAAGGATCTCAAGAAGATCCTTTGATCTTTTC
TACGGGGTCTGACGCTCAGTGGAACGAAAACTCACGTTAAGGGATTTTGGTCATGAGATTATCAAAAAGG
ATCTTCACCTAGATCCTTTTAAATTAAAAATGAAGTTTTAAATCAATCTAAAGTATATATGAGTAAACTT
GGTCTGACAGTTACCAATGCTTAATCAGTGAGGCACCTATCTCAGCGATCTGTCTATTTCGTTCATCCAT
AGTTGCCTGACTCCCCGTCGTGTAGATAACTACGATACGGGAGGGCTTACCATCTGGCCCCAGTGCTGCA
ATGATACCGCGAGACCCACGCTCACCGGCTCCAGATTTATCAGCAATAAACCAGCCAGCCGGAAGGGCCG
AGCGCAGAAGTGGTCCTGCAACTTTATCCGCCTCCATCCAGTCTATTAATTGTTGCCGGGAAGCTAGAGT
AAGTAGTTCGCCAGTTAATAGTTTGCGCAACGTTGTTGCCATTGCTACAGGCATCGTGGTGTCACGCTCG
TCGTTTGGTATGGCTTCATTCAGCTCCGGTTCCCAACGATCAAGGCGAGTTACATGATCCCCCATGTTGT
GCAAAAAAGCGGTTAGCTCCTTCGGTCCTCCGATCGTTGTCAGAAGTAAGTTGGCCGCAGTGTTATCACT
CATGGTTATGGCAGCACTGCATAATTCTCTTACTGTCATGCCATCCGTAAGATGCTTTTCTGTGACTGGT
GAGTACTCAACCAAGTCATTCTGAGAATAGTGTATGCGGCGACCGAGTTGCTCTTGCCCGGCGTCAATAC
GGGATAATACCGCGCCACATAGCAGAACTTTAAAAGTGCTCATCATTGGAAAACGTTCTTCGGGGCGAAA
ACTCTCAAGGATCTTACCGCTGTTGAGATCCAGTTCGATGTAACCCACTCGTGCACCCAACTGATCTTCA
GCATCTTTTACTTTCACCAGCGTTTCTGGGTGAGCAAAAACAGGAAGGCAAAATGCCGCAAAAAAGGGAA
TAAGGGCGACACGGAAATGTTGAATACTCATACTCTTCCTTTTTCAATATTATTGAAGCATTTATCAGGG
TTATTGTCTCATGAGCGGATACATATTTGAATGTATTTAGAAAAATAAACAAATAGGGGTTCCGCGCACA
TTTCCCCGAAAAGTGCCACCTGACGTCGACGGATCGGGAGATCTCCCGATCCCCTATGGTGCACTCTCAG
TACAATCTGCTCTGATGCCGCATAGTTAAGCCAGTATCTGCTCCCTGCTTGTGTGTTGGAGGTCGCTGAG
TAGTGCGCGAGCAAAATTTAAGCTACAACAAGGCAAGGCTTGACCGACAATTGCATGAAGAATCTGCTTA
GGGTTAGGCGTTTTGCGCTGCTTCGCGATGTACGGGCCAGATATACGCGTTGACATTGATTATTGACTAG
TTATTAATAGTAATCAATTACGGGGTCATTAGTTCATAGCCCATATATGGAGTTCCGCGTTACATAACTT
ACGGTAAATGGCCCGCCTGGCTGACCGCCCAACGACCCCCGCCCATTGACGTCAATAATGACGTATGTTC
CCATAGTAACGCCAATAGGGACTTTCCATTGACGTCAATGGGTGGAGTATTTACGGTAAACTGCCCACTT
GGCAGTACATCAAGTGTATCATATGCCAAGTACGCCCCCTATTGACGTCAATGACGGTAAATGGCCCGCC
TGGCATTATGCCCAGTACATGACCTTATGGGACTTTCCTACTTGGCAGTACATCTACGTATTAGTCATCG
CTATTACCATGGTGATGCGGTTTTGGCAGTACATCAATGGGCGTGGATAGCGGTTTGACTCACGGGGATT
TCCAAGTCTCCACCCCATTGACGTCAATGGGAGTTTGTTTTGGCACCAAAATCAACGGGACTTTCCAAAA
TGTCGTAACAACTCCGCCCCATTGACGCAAATGGGCGGTAGGCGTGTACGGTGGGAGGTCTATATAAGCA
GCGCGTTTTGCCTGTACTGGGTCTCTCTGGTTAGACCAGATCTGAGCCTGGGAGCTCTCTGGCTAACTAG
GGAACCCACTGCTTAAGCCTCAATAAAGCTTGCCTTGAGTGCTTCAAGTAGTGTGTGCCCGTCTGTTGTG
TGACTCTGGTAACTAGAGATCCCTCAGACCCTTTTAGTCAGTGTGGAAAATCTCTAGCAGTGGCGCCCGA
ACAGGGACTTGAAAGCGAAAGGGAAACCAGAGGAGCTCTCTCGACGCAGGACTCGGCTTGCTGAAGCGCG
CACGGCAAGAGGCGAGGGGCGGCGACTGGTGAGTACGCCAAAAATTTTGACTAGCGGAGGCTAGAAGGAG
AGAGATGGGTGCGAGAGCGTCAGTATTAAGCGGGGGAGAATTAGATCGCGATGGGAAAAAATTCGGTTAA
GGCCAGGGGGAAAGAAAAAATATAAATTAAAACATATAGTATGGGCAAGCAGGGAGCTAGAACGATTCGC
AGTTAATCCTGGCCTGTTAGAAACATCAGAAGGCTGTAGACAAATACTGGGACAGCTACAACCATCCCTT
CAGACAGGATCAGAAGAACTTAGATCATTATATAATACAGTAGCAACCCTCTATTGTGTGCATCAAAGGA
TAGAGATAAAAGACACCAAGGAAGCTTTAGACAAGATAGAGGAAGAGCAAAACAAAAGTAAGACCACCGC
ACAGCAAGGGCCGCTGATCTTCAGACCTGGAGGAGGAGATATGAGGGACAATTGGAGAAGTGAATTATAT
AAATATAAAGTAGTAAAAATTGAACCATTAGGAGTAGCACCCACCAAGGCAAAGAGAAGAGTGGTGCAGA
GAGAAAAAAGAGCAGTGGGAATAGGAGCTTTGTTCCTTGGGTTCTTGGGAGCAGCAGGAAGCACTATGGG
CGCAGCGTCAATGACGCTGACGGTACAGGCCAGACAATTATTGTCTGGTATAGTGCAGCAGCAGAACAAT
TTGCTGAGGGCTATTGAGGCGCAACAGCATCTGTTGCAACTCACAGTCTGGGGCATCAAGCAGCTCCAGG
CAAGAATCCTGGCTGTGGAAAGATACCTAAAGGATCAACAGCTCCTGGGGATTTGGGGTTGCTCTGGAAA
ACTCATTTGCACCACTGCTGTGCCTTGGAATGCTAGTTGGAGTAATAAATCTCTGGAACAGATTTGGAAT
CACACGACCTGGATGGAGTGGGACAGAGAAATTAACAATTACACAAGCTTAATACACTCCTTAATTGAAG
AATCGCAAAACCAGCAAGAAAAGAATGAACAAGAATTATTGGAATTAGATAAATGGGCAAGTTTGTGGAA
TTGGTTTAACATAACAAATTGGCTGTGGTATATAAAATTATTCATAATGATAGTAGGAGGCTTGGTAGGT
TTAAGAATAGTTTTTGCTGTACTTTCTATAGTGAATAGAGTTAGGCAGGGATATTCACCATTATCGTTTC
AGACCCACCTCCCAACCCCGAGGGGACCCGACAGGCCCGAAGGAATAGAAGAAGAAGGTGGAGAGAGAGA
CAGAGACAGATCCATTCGATTAGTGAACGGATCTACAAATGGCAGTATTCATCCACAATTTTAAAAGAAA
AGGGGGGATTGGGGGGTACAGTGCAGGGGAAAGAATAGTAGACATAATAGCAACAGACATACAAACTAAA
GAATTACAAAAACAAATTACAAAAATTCAAAATTTTCGGGTTTATTACAGGGACAGCAGAAATTCACTTT
GAATTAATTCAAGCTTCGTGAGGCTCCGGTGCCCGTCAGTGGGCAGAGCGCACATCGCCCACAGTCCCCG
AGAAGTTGGGGGGAGGGGTCGGCAATTGAACCGGTGCCTAGAGAAGGTGGCGCGGGGTAAACTGGGAAAG
TGATGTCGTGTACTGGCTCCGCCTTTTTCCCGAGGGTGGGGGAGAACCGTATATAAGTGCAGTAGTCGCC
GTGAACGTTCTTTTTCGCAACGGGTTTGCCGCCAGAACACAGGTAAGTGCCGTGTGTGGTTCCCGCGGGC
CTGGCCTCTTTACGGGTTATGGCCCTTGCGTGCCTTGAATTACTTCCACCTGGCTCCAGTACGTGATTCT
TGATCCCGAGCTGGAGCCAGGGGCGGGCCTTGCGCTTTAGGAGCCCCTTCGCCTCGTGCTTGAGTTGAGG
CCTGGCCTGGGCGCTGGGGCCGCCGCGTGCGAATCTGGTGGCACCTTCGCGCCTGTCTCGCTGCTTTCGA
TAAGTCTCTAGCCATTTAAAATTTTTGATGACCTGCTGCGACGCTTTTTTTCTGGCAAGATAGTCTTGTA
AATGCGGGCCAGGATCTGCACACTGGTATTTCGGTTTTTGGGGCCGCGGGCGGCGACGGGGCCCGTGCGT
CCCAGCGCACATGTTCGGCGAGGCGGGGCCTGCGAGCGCGGCCACCGAGAATCGGACGGGGGTAGTCTCA
AGCTGGCCGGCCTGCTCTGGTGCCTGGCCTCGCGCCGCCGTGTATCGCCCCGCCCTGGGCGGCAAGGCTG
GCCCGGTCGGCACCAGTTGCGTGAGCGGAAAGATGGCCGCTTCCCGGCCCTGCTCCAGGGGGCTCAAAAT
GGAGGACGCGGCGCTCGGGAGAGCGGGCGGGTGAGTCACCCACACAAAGGAAAGGGGCCTTTCCGTCCTC
AGCCGTCGCTTCATGTGACTCCACGGAGTACCGGGCGCCGTCCAGGCACCTCGATTAGTTCTGGAGCTTT
TGGAGTACGTCGTCTTTAGGTTGGGGGGAGGGGTTTTATGCGATGGAGTTTCCCCACACTGAGTGGGTGG
AGACTGAAGTTAGGCCAGCTTGGCACTTGATGTAATTCTCCTTGGAATTTGCCCTTTTTGAGTTTGGATC
TTGGTTCATTCTCAAGCCTCAGACAGTGGTTCAAAGTTTTTTTCTTCCATTTCAGGTGTCGTGAACACGC
TACCGGTCTCGACGAATTCGGCCTCGAGGGCGGCGGCCGCGATCTCGCCACCATGGGTTCTCATCATCAT
CATCATCATGGTATGGCTAGCATGACTGGTGGACAGCAAATGGGTCGGGATCTGTACGACGATGACGATA
AGGATCTCGCCACCATGGTCGACTCATCACGTCGTAAGTGGAATAAGACAGGTCACGCAGTCAGAGCTAT
AGGTCGGCTGAGCTCACTCGAGAACGTCTATATCAAGGCCGACAAGCAGAAGAACGGCATCAAGGCGAAC
TTCCACATCCGCCACAACATCGAGGACGGCGGCGTGCAGCTCGCCTACCACTACCAGCAGAACACCCCCA
TCGGCGACGGCCCCGTGCTGCTGCCCGACAACCACTACCTGAGCGTGCAGTCCAAACTTTCGAAAGACCC
CAACGAGAAGCGCGATCACATGGTCCTGCTGGAGTTCGTGACCGCCGCCGGGATCACTCTCGGCATGGAC
GAGCTGTACAAGGGCGGTACCGGAGGGAGCATGGTGAGCAAGGGCGAGGAGCTGTTCACCGGGGTGGTGC
CCATCCTGGTCGAGCTGGACGGCGACGTAAACGGCCACAAGTTCAGCGTGTCCGGCGAGGGTGAGGGCGA
TGCCACCTACGGCAAGCTGACCCTGAAGTTCATCTGCACCACCGGCAAGCTGCCCGTGCCCTGGCCCACC
CTCGTGACCACCCTGACCTACGGCGTGCAGTGCTTCAGCCGCTACCCCGACCACATGAAGCAGCACGACT
TCTTCAAGTCCGCCATGCCCGAAGGCTACATCCAGGAGCGCACCATCTTCTTCAAGGACGACGGCAACTA
CAAGACCCGCGCCGAGGTGAAGTTCGAGGGCGACACCCTGGTGAACCGCATCGAGCTGAAGGGCATCGAC
TTCAAGGAGGACGGCAACATCCTGGGGCACAAGCTGGAGTACAACCTGCCGGACCAACTGACTGAAGAGC
AGATCGCAGAATTTAAAGAGGCTTTCTCCCTATTTGACAAGGACGGGGATGGGACAATAACAACCAAGGA
GCTGGGGACGGTGATGCGGTCTCTGGGGCAGAACCCCACAGAAGCAGAGCTGCAGGACATGATCAATGAA
GTAGATGCCGACGGTGACGGCACAATCGACTTCCCTGAGTTCCTGACAATGATGGCAAGAAAAATGAAAT
ACAGGGACACGGAAGAAGAAATTAGAGAAGCGTTCGGTGTGTTTGATAAGGATGGCAATGGCTACATCAG
TGCAGCAGAGCTTCGCCACGTGATGACAAACCTTGGAGAGAAGTTAACAGATGAAGAGGTTGATGAAATG
ATCAGGGAAGCAGACATCGATGGGGATGGTCAGGTAAACTACGAAGAGTTTGTACAAATGATGACAGCGA
AGTGAGCGGATCCGCCC
